>Addgene plasmid #8945 | pBS/U6 ezrin siRNA | addgene partial sequence | sequence record 17482 | 8945 with M13R
GCTGGAGCTCCACCGCGGTGGCGGCCGCTCTAGAACTAGTGGATCCCCCGGGCTGCAGGAATTCAAAAAG
GGTCCTACGCTGTGCAGGCCAAGCTTGGCCTGCACAGCGTAGGACCCAAACAAGGCTTTTCTCCAAGGGA
TATTTATAGTCTCAAAACACACAATTACTTTACAGTTAGGGTGAGTTTCCTTTTGTGCTGTTTTTTAAAA
TAATAATTTAGTATTTGTATCTCTTATAGAAATCCAAGCCTATCATGTAAAATGTAGCTAGTATTAAAAA
GAACAGATTATCTGTCTTTTATCGCACATTAAGCCTCTATAGTTACTAGGAAATATTATATGCAAATTAA
CCGGGGCAGGGGAGTAGCCGAGCTTCTCCCACAAGTCTGTGCGAGGGGGCCGGCGCGGGCCTAGAGATGG
CGGCGTCGGATCCACTAGTTCTAGAGCGGGTACCCAATTCGCCCTATAGTGAGTCGTATTACGCGCGCTC
ACTGGCCGTCGTTTTACAACGTCGTGACTGGGAAAACCCTGGCGTTACCCAACTTAATCGCCTTGCAGCA
CATCCCCCTTTCGCCAGCTGGCGTAATAGCGAAGAGGCCCGCACCGATCGCCCTTCCCAACAGTTGCGCA
GCCTGAATGGCGAATGGG
[124 nt withheld, positions 649-772]
C
[91 nt withheld, positions 774-864]
A
[41 nt withheld, positions 866-906]
GTTTTTCG
