[The description below was written by a language model from this plasmid's Addgene catalogue record.]
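Description:
pBS/U6 ezrin siRNA is a mammalian RNA interference plasmid built on the pBS/U6 backbone, a roughly 3.3 kb vector whose name indicates a pBluescript-type cloning plasmid carrying a U6 promoter. It is maintained in E. coli as a high-copy plasmid under ampicillin selection. The record lists no mammalian selection marker or reporter, and no feature table is provided, so backbone elements beyond those implied by the name are not documented here.

The payload is a short insert of about 50 bp encoding a hairpin RNA directed against human ezrin (EZR, also known as VIL2 or cytovillin), a protein that links the plasma membrane to the cytoskeleton. The insert was placed by restriction cloning between an ApaI site, which was destroyed in the process, and an EcoRI site, which was retained. According to the depositor, the sense strand of the hairpin matches an approximately 22-nucleotide stretch of the ezrin transcript, around positions 376–396. In vectors of this type, the U6 promoter recruits RNA polymerase III to produce a small transcript with defined ends. The transcript folds back on itself into a short hairpin, which the cellular RNAi machinery processes into an siRNA that guides degradation of the target mRNA.

The construct is intended for transfection into human cells to knock down endogenous ezrin. The associated publication concerns increased ezrin expression and its activation by CDK5 during acquisition of the senescent phenotype, which suggests the plasmid served as a loss-of-function tool for testing ezrin's contribution to that process.
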