Addgene plasmid #8945: pBS/U6 ezrin siRNA
Depositing lab: Philip Hinds. Depositing organization: Tufts Medical Center. Publication: Increased ezrin expression and activation by CDK5 coincident with acquisition of the senescent phenotype. Yang HS, Hinds PW. Mol Cell. 2003 May . 11(5):1163-76. 10.1016/S1097-2765(03)00135-7 PubMed 12769842.
Backbone
  Vector backbone: pBS/U6
  Backbone size w/o insert (bp): 3300
  Vector type: Mammalian Expression
Growth in bacteria
  Bacterial resistance: Ampicillin, 100 μg/mL
  Growth temperature: 37°C
  Growth strain: DH5alpha
  Copy number: High Copy
Gene/Insert
  Gene/Insert name: ezrin siRNA (alt name: ezrin)
  Species: H. sapiens (human)
  Insert size (bp): 50
  Entrez Gene: EZR (a.k.a. CVIL, CVL, HEL-S-105, VIL2)
  Cloning method: Restriction Enzyme; 5′ cloning site ApaI (destroyed during cloning); 3′ cloning site EcoRI (not destroyed)
  Sequencing primers: 5′ M13R
Terms and licenses: Academic/Nonprofit Terms; Industry Terms: Not Available to Industry
Depositor comments: siRNA targeting ezrin. Sense strand of the hairpin is identical to a 22 nucleotide region in the target gene (ezrin [376-396]). Sequence is GGGTC CTACG CTGTG CAGGC CAAG.
How to cite: pBS/U6 ezrin siRNA was a gift from Philip Hinds (Addgene plasmid # 8945 ; http://n2t.net/addgene:8945 ; RRID:Addgene_8945)
